>Addgene plasmid #226850 | pAH33 | addgene full sequence | sequence record 461118 | Addgene NGS Result
CAGTTAACGGCAGCCGGAGTGCGCAGCCGCCGGCAGCCTCGCTCTGCCCACTGGGTGGGGCGGGAGGTAG
GTGGGGTGAGGCGAGCTGGACGTGCGGGCGCGGTCGGCCTCTGGCGGGGCGGGGGAGGGGAGGGAGGGTC
AGCGAAAGTAGCTCGCGCGCGAGCGGCCGCCCACCCTCCCCTTCCTCTGGGGGAGTCGTTTTACCCGCCG
CCGGCCGGGCCTCGTCGTCTGATTGGCTCTCGGGGCCCAGAAAACTGGCCCTTGCCATTGGCTCGTGTTC
GTGCAAGTTGAGTCCATCCGCCGGCCAGCGGGGGCGGCGAGGAGGCGCTCCCAGGTTCCGGCCCTCCCCT
CGGCCCCGCGCCGCAGAGTCTGGCCGCGCGCCCCTGCGCAACGTGGCAGGAAGCGCGCGCTGGGGGCGGG
GACGGGCAGTAGGGCTGAGCGGCTGCGGGGCGGGTGCAAGCACGTTTCCGACTTGAGTTGCCTCAAGAGG
GGCGTGCTGAGCCAGACCTCCATCGCGCACTCCGGGGAGTGGAGGGAAGGAGCGAGGGCTCAGTTGGGCT
GTTTTGGAGGCAGGAAGCACTTGCTCTCCCAAAGTCGCTCTGAGTTGTTATCAGTAAGGGAGCTGCAGTG
GAGTAGGCGGGGAGAAGGCCGCACCCTTCTCCGGAGGGGGGAGGGGAGTGTTGCAATACCTTTCTGGGAG
TTCTCTGCTGCCTCCTGGCTTCTGAGGACCGCCCTGGGCCTGGGAGAATCCCTTCCCCCTCTTCCCTCGT
GATCTGCAACTCCAGTCTTTCTAGAATCGATCTCGAGAACTGTAGGGCGCAGTAGTCCAGGGTTTCCTTG
ATGATGTCATACTTATCCTGTCCCTTTTTTTTCCACAGCTCGCGGTTGAGGACAAACTCTTCGCGGTCTT
TCCAGTGGTTAATTAGGGATCGGCAATAAAAAGACAGAATAAAACGCACGGGTGTTGGGTCGTTTGTTCA
TCGATGCCCTTTCGTCTTCATTCCGTTACATAACTTACGGTAAATGGCCCGCCTGGCTGACCGCCCAACG
ACCCCCGCCCATTGACGTCAATAATGACGTATGTTCCCATAGTAACGCCAATAGGGACTTTCCATTGACG
TCAATGGTGGAGTATTTACGGTAAACTGCCCACTTGGCAGTACATCAAGTGTATCATATGCCAAGTACGC
CCCCTATTGACGTCAATGACGGTAAATGGCCCGCCTGGCATTATGCCCAGTACATGACCTTATGGGACTT
TCCTACTTGGCAGTACATCTACTATTAGTCATCGCTATTACCATGGTGATGCGGTTTTGGCAGTACATCA
ATGGGCGTGGATAGCGGTTTGACTCACGGGGATTTCCAAGTCTCCACCCATTGACGTCAATGGGAGTTTG
TTTTGGCACCAAAATCAACGGGACTTTCCAAAATGTCGTAACAACTCCGCCCCATTGACGCAAATGGGCG
GTAGGCGTGTACGGTGGGAGGTCTATATAAGCAGAGCTTGGAGAATTCGAGCTCGGTACCCGGGGATGCT
AGCATGTGGCGAGCAGGTCGGGCGGCCGTGGCCTGTGAAGTCTGCCAATCCTTAGTGAAACACAGCTCTG
GAATACAAAGAAACGTACCGCTCCAAAAACTCCATCTGGTTTCACGAAGTATTTATCGTTCACATCATCC
TGCCCTCAAGCTTCAAAGACCCCAACTAAGGACACCATTTCAGCAGTTCTCTTCTCTAACTCACCTTTCA
TTACATAAATTGAAACTTTCTCCAATTAAATATGGCTACCAGCCCCGCAGGAACTTTTGGCCAGCAAGGT
TAGCTGCAAGACTCTTAAAACTTCGATATATCATACTGGGATCTGCTGTTGGAGGTGGCTATACAGCCAA
AAAAACCTTCGATGAATGGAAAGATATGATACCAGACCTTAGTGACTATAAGTGGATTGTGCCTGACTTT
ATATGGGAAATTGATGAGTATATTGATTTGGAGAAAATTAGAAAAGCCCTTCCCAGCTCAGAAGACCTTG
CCAGTTTAGCTCCCGACTTGGACAAGATTACTGAGAGCCTCAGCTTGTTGAAGGACTTCTTCACTGCAGG
TTCACCTGGAGAAACAGCATTTCGAGCAACAGATCATGGATCTGAAAGTGACAAGCATTACAGGAAGGTG
TCAGACAAAGAAAAGATTGACCAACTTCAAGAAGAACTTCTGCATACTCAGTTAAAGTATCAGAGGATCT
TGGAGCGCCTGGAAAAGGAGAACAAAGAGCTGAGGAAGCTGGTGCTGCAGAAGGACGACAAAGGCATCCA
CCACAGGAAGCTCAAGAAATCTTTGATTGATATGTATTCTGAAGTTCTTGATGTTCTTTCTGATTATGAT
GCCAGTTACAATACACAAGATCACCTACCACGGGTTGTTGTGGTTGGAGATCAGAGTGCTGGGAAAACCA
GTGTGCTGGAAATGATTGCTCAGGCCCGGATCTTCCCGAGAGGGTCCGGCGAGATGATGACACGCTCTCC
AGTGAAGGTGACTCTCAGTGAAGGCCCTCACCATGTGGCCTTGTTTAAAGATAGCTCTCGGGAATTTGAT
CTCACCAAGGAGGAAGATCTTGCAGCATTAAGACATGAAATCGAACTCCGAATGAGGAAAAATGTGAAAG
AAGGTTGTACTGTTAGCCCCGAGACCATATCTCTAAATGTCAAAGGCCCTGGGCTGCAGAGGATGGTGCT
CGTGGACTTGCCTGGTGTCATCAACACTGTGACATCAGGCATGGCTCCCGACACAAAGGAAACTATTTTC
AGTATCAGCAAAGCTTACATGCAGAATCCTAACGCCATCATCCTGTGCATCCAAGACGGATCCGTAGATG
CTGAGCGCAGTATTGTTACAGACTTGGTCAGTCAAATGGATCCTCATGGAAGAAGAACCATATTTGTTTT
GACCAAAGTAGACCTGGCAGAAAAAAATGTAGCCAGTCCAAGCAGGATACAACAGATAATTGAAGGCAAG
CTCTTCCCAATGAAAGCTCTGGGTTATTTTGCTGTCGTAACAGGAAAAGGAAACAGCTCTGAAAGTATTG
AAGCTATAAGAGAGTATGAAGAGGAATTTTTTCAGAATTCAAAACTGCTAAAGACAAGCATGCTAAAGGC
ACACCAGGTCACCACGAGAAATCTCAGCCTTGCTGTGTCAGACTGCTTTTGGAAAATGGTTCGAGAGTCA
GTTGAACAACAGGCTGATAGTTTTAAAGCCACGCGCTTTAACCTAGAGACGGAATGGAAGAATAACTACC
CGCGCCTGCGAGAGCTCGACAGGAATGAACTCTTTGAAAAAGCTAAAAATGAGATCCTCGATGAGGTCAT
CAGTCTGAGCCAGGTCACGCCAAAGCACTGGGAGGAAATCCTGCAGCAATCCCTGTGGGAACGAGTGTCA
ACACATGTGATTGAGAACATCTACCTTCCAGCTGCCCAGACCATGAATTCGGGAACATTTAACACCACAG
TAGACATCAAGCTTAAACAGTGGACTGACAAGCAGCTTCCTAATAAAGCAGTCGAGGTTGCCTGGGAGAC
TCTACAAGAGGAATTTTCCCGCTTCATGACAGAACCCAAAGGAAAGGAACACGACGACATATTTGACAAA
CTTAAGGAGGCTGTGAAGGAGGAGAGTATCAAGCGGCACAAGTGGAACGACTTTGCCGAGGATAGCTTGA
GGGTTATTCAGCACAATGCTTTGGAAGACCGGTCCATATCAGATAAGCAACAGTGGGATGCAGCCATTTA
CTTCATGGAAGAGGCGCTTCAAGGTCGTCTCAAGGATACTGAAAATGCTATTGAAAACATGATTGGGCCA
GACTGGAAAAAGAGGTGGATGTACTGGAAGAATCGGACCCAAGAGCAGTGTGTTCACAACGAAACCAAGA
ACGAGTTGGAGAAGATGCTGAAGGTTAATGATGAGCACCCAGCTTACCTGGCAAGTGATGAGATTACCAC
AGTCCGGAAGAACCTGGAGTCTCGAGGAGTGGAAGTCGATCCAAGCTTGATTAAGGATACTTGGCATCAA
GTTTATAGAAGACATTTCTTAAAAACAGCTCTAAATCATTGTAACCTTTGTCGCAGAGGTTTTTATTACT
ACCAGAGGCATTTTATAGATTCTGAGCTGGAATGCAATGACGTGGTCCTGTTTTGGCGAATACAGCGCAT
GCTCGCTATCACTGCCAATACATTAAGGCAGCAGCTTACAAACACTGAAGTTAGGCGACTAGAGAAAAAC
GTTAAAGAGGTATTAGAAGATTTTGCAGAAGACGGTGAGAAGAAGGTTAAATTGCTCACTGGCAAACGAG
TTCAGCTGGCAGAAGATCTCAAGAAAGTTAGAGAAATTCAAGAAAAGCTTGATGCTTTCATTGAAGCTCT
TCACCAGGAGAAGTGACCTGCAGGCGGATCCGCGTTTAAACTCGAGGTTAATTAATGAGCGGCCGCATAG
ATAACTGATCCAGTGTGCTGGAATTAATTCGCTGTCTGCGAGGGCCAGCTGTTGGGGTGAGTACTCCCTC
TCAAAAGCGGGCATGACTTCTGCGCTAAGATTGTCAGTTTCCAAAAACGAGGAGGATTTGATATTCACCT
GGCCCGCGGTGATGCCTTTGAGGGTGGCCGCGTCCATCTGGTCAGAAAAGACAATCTTTTTGTTGTCAAG
CTTGAGGTGTGGCAGGCTTGAGATCTGGCCATACACTTGAGTGACAATGACATCCACTTTGCCTTTCTCT
CCACAGGTGTCCACTCCCAGGTCCAACTGCAGGTCGAGCATGCATCTAGGGCGGCCAATTCCGCCCCTCT
CCCCCCCCCCCTTTTCCCTCCCCCCCCCCTAACGTTACTGGCCGAAGCCGCTTGGAATAAGGCCGGTGTG
CGTTTGTCTATATGTTATTTTCCACCATATTGCCGTCTTTTGGCAATGTGAGGGCCCGGAAACCTGGCCC
TGTCTTCTTGACGAGCATTCCTAGGGGTCTTTCCCCTCTCGCCAAAGGAATGCAAGGTCTGTTGAATGTC
GTGAAGGAAGCAGTTCCTCTGGAAGCTTCTTGAAGACAAACAACGTCTGTAGCGACCCTTTGCAGGCAGC
GGAACCCCCCACCTGGCGACAGGTGCCTCTGCGGCCAAAAGCCACGTGTATAAGATACACCTGCAAAGGC
GGCACAACCCCAGTGCCACGTTGTGAGTTGGATAGTTGTGGAAAGAGTCAAATGGCTCTCCTCAAGCGTA
TTCAACAAGGGGCTGAAGGATGCCCAGAAGGTACCCCATTGTATGGGATCTGATCTGGGGCCTCGGTGCA
CATGCTTTACATGTGTTTAGTCGAGGTTAAAAAAACGTCTAGGCCCCCCGAACCACGGGGACGTGGTTTT
CCTTTGAAAAACACGATGATAAGCTTGCCACAACCCGGGATAATTCCTCTAGGTTAATTAAGCCCGGGCC
CTGCAGGTAGGATGAATTTAAATGTTTAAACACGCGTTAGGAAATAAAAGATCTTTATTTTCATTAGATC
TGTGTGTTGGTTTTTTGTGTGGGCGCGCCGGGTTTTGGCGCCTCCCGCGGGCGCCCCCCTCCTCACGGCG
AGCGCTGCCACGTCAGACGAAGGGCGCAGCGAGCGTCCTGATCCTTCCGCCCGGACGCTCAGGACAGCGG
CCCGCTGCTCATAAGACTCGGCCTTAGAACCCCAGTATCAGCAGAAGGACATTTTAGGACGGGACTTGGG
TGACTCTAGGGCACTGGTTTTCTTTCCAGAGAGCGGAACAGGCGAGGAAAAGTAGTCCCTTCTCGGCGAT
TCTGCGGAGGGATCTCCGTGGGGCGGTGAACGCCGATGATTATATAAGGACGCGCCGGGTGTGGCACAGC
TAGTTCCGTCGCAGCCGGGATTTGGGTCGCGGTTCTTGTTTGTGGATCGCTGTGATCGTCACTTGGTGAG
TAGCGGGCTGCTGGGCTGGCCGGGGCTTTCGTGGCCGCCGGGCCGCTCGGTGGGACGGAAGCGTGTGGAG
AGACCGCCAAGGGCTGTAGTCTGGGTCCGCGAGCAAGGTTGCCCTGAACTGGGGGTTGGGGGGAGCGCAG
CAAAATGGCGGCTGTTCCCGAGTCTTGAATGGAAGACGCTTGTGAGGCGGGCTGTGAGGTCGTTGAAACA
AGGTGGGGGGCATGGTGGGCGGCAAGAACCCAAGGTCTTGAGGCCTTCGCTAATGCGGGAAAGCTCTTAT
TCGGGTGAGATGGGCTGGGGCACCATCTGGGGACCCTGACGTGAAGTTTGTCACTGACTGGAGAACTCGG
TTTGTCGTCTGTTGCGGGGGCGGCAGTTATGGCGGTGCCGTTGGGCAGTGCACCCGTACCTTTGGGAGCG
CGCGCCCTCGTCGTGTCGTGACGTCACCCGTTCTGTTGGCTTATAATGCAGGGTGGGGCCACCTGCCGGT
AGGTGTGCGGTAGGCTTTTCTCCGTCGCAGGACGCAGGGTTCGGGCCTAGGGTAGGCTCTCCTGAATCGA
CAGGCGCCGGACCTCTGGTGAGGGGAGGGATAAGTGAGGCGTCAGTTTCTTTGGTCGGTTTTATGTACCT
ATCTTCTTAAGTAGCTGAAGCTCCGGTTTTGAACTATGCGCTCGGGGTTGGCGAGTGTGTTTTGTGAAGT
TTTTTAGGCACCTTTTGAAATGTAATCATTTGGGTCAATATGTAATTTTCAGTGTTAGACTAGTAAATTG
TCCGCTAAATTCTGGCCGTTTTTGGCTTTTTTGTTAGACCAAGTTTGGCCACCATGACCGAGTACAAGCC
CACGGTGCGCCTCGCCACCCGCGACGACGTCCCCAGGGCCGTACGCACCCTCGCCGCCGCGTTCGCCGAC
TACCCCGCCACGCGCCACACCGTCGATCCGGACCGCCACATCGAGCGGGTCACCGAGCTGCAAGAACTCT
TCCTCACGCGCGTCGGGCTCGACATCGGCAAGGTGTGGGTCGCGGACGACGGCGCCGCGGTGGCGGTCTG
GACCACGCCGGAGAGCGTCGAAGCGGGGGCGGTGTTCGCCGAGATCGGCCCGCGCATGGCCGAGTTGAGC
GGTTCCCGGCTGGCCGCGCAGCAACAGATGGAAGGCCTCCTGGCGCCGCACCGGCCCAAGGAGCCCGCGT
GGTTCCTGGCCACCGTCGGCGTCTCGCCCGACCACCAGGGCAAGGGTCTGGGCAGCGCCGTCGTGCTCCC
CGGAGTGGAGTCGGCCGAGCGCGCCGGGGTGCCCGCCTTCCTGGAGACCTCCGCGCCCCGCAACCTCCCC
TTCTACGAGCGGCTCGGCTTCACCGTCACCGCCGACGTCGAGGTGCCCGAAGGACCGCGCACCTGGTGCA
TGACCCGCAAGCCCGGTGCCTGAAACTTGTTTATTGCAGCTTATAATGGTTACAAATAAAGCAATAGCAT
CACAAATTTCACAAATAAAGCATTTTTTTCACTGCATTCTAGTTGTGGTTTGTCCAAACTCATCAATGTA
TCTTAGGGTACCGAGCTCGGATCCACTAGTAACGGCCGCCAGTGTGCTGGAATTCGCCCTTAGATGGGCG
GGAGTCTTCTGGGCAGGCTTAAAGGCTAACCTGGTGTGTGGGCGTTGTCCTGCAGGGGAATTGAACAGGT
GTAAAATTGGAGGGACAAGACTTCCCACAGATTTTCGGTTTTGTCGGGAAGTTTTTTAATAGGGGCAAAT
AAGGAAAATGGGAGGATAGGTAGTCATCTGGGGTTTTATGCAGCAAAACTACAGGTTATTATTGCTTGTG
ATCCGCCTCGGAGTATTTTCCATCGAGGTAGATTAAAGACATGCTCACCCGAGTTTTATACTCTCCTGCT
TGAGATCCTTACTACAGTATGAAATTACAGTGTCGCGAGTTAGACTATGTAAGCAGAATTTTAATCATTT
TTAAAGAGCCCAGTACTTCATATCCATTTCTCCCGCTCCTTCTGCAGCCTTATCAAAAGGTATTTTAGAA
CACTCATTTTAGCCCCATTTTCATTTATTATACTGGCTTATCCAACCCCTAGACAGAGCATTGGCATTTT
CCCTTTCCTGATCTTAGAAGTCTGATGACTCATGAAACCAGACAGATTAGTTACATACACCACAAATCGA
GGCTGTAGCTGGGGCCTCAACACTGCAGTTCTTTTATAACTCCTTAGTACACTTTTTGTTGATCCTTTGC
CTTGATCCTTAATTTTCAGTGTCTATCACCTCTCCCGTCAGGTGGTGTTCCACATTTGGGCCTATTCTCA
GTCCAGGGAGTTTTACAACAATAGATGTATTGAGAATCCAACCTAAAGCTTAACTTTCCACTCCCATGAA
TGCCTCTCTCCTTTTTCTCCATTTATAAACTGAAGGGCGAATTCTGCAGATATCCATCACACTGGCGGCC
GCTCGATCGAGCATGCATCTAGAGGGCCCAATTCGCCCTATAGTGAGTCGTATTACAATTCACTGGCCGT
CGTTTTACAACGTCGTGACTGGGAAAACCCTGGCGTTACCCAACTTAATCGCCTTGCAGCACATCCCCCT
TTCGCCAGCTGGCGTAATAGCGAAGAGGCCCGCACCGATCGCCCTTCCCAACAGTTGCGCAGCCTATACG
TACGGCAGTTTAAGGTTTACACCTATAAAAGAGAGAGCCGTTATCGTCTGTTTGTGGATGTACAGAGTGA
TATTATTGACACGCCGGGGCGACGGATGGTGATCCCCCTGGCCAGTGCACGTCTGCTGTCAGATAAAGTC
TCCCGTGAACTTTACCCGGTGGTGCATATCGGGGATGAAAGCTGGCGCATGATGACCACCGATATGGCCA
GTGTGCCGGTCTCCGTTATCGGGGAAGAAGTGGCTGATCTCAGCCACCGCGAAAATGACATCAAAAACGC
CATTAACCTGATGTTCTGGGGAATATAAATGTCAGGCATGAGATTATCAAAAAGGATCTTCACCTAGATC
CTTTTCACGTAGAAAGCCAGTCCGCAGAAACGGTGCTGACCCCGGATGAATGTCAGCTACTGGGCTATCT
GGACAAGGGAAAACGCAAGCGCAAAGAGAAAGCAGGTAGCTTGCAGTGGGCTTACATGGCGATAGCTAGA
CTGGGCGGTTTTATGGACAGCAAGCGAACCGGAATTGCCAGCTGGGGCGCCCTCTGGTAAGGTTGGGAAG
CCCTGCAAAGTAAACTGGATGGCTTTCTTGCCGCCAAGGATCTGATGGCGCAGGGGATCAAGCTCTGATC
AAGAGACAGGATGAGGATCGTTTCGCATGATTGAACAAGATGGATTGCACGCAGGTTCTCCGGCCGCTTG
GGTGGAGAGGCTATTCGGCTATGACTGGGCACAACAGACAATCGGCTGCTCTGATGCCGCCGTGTTCCGG
CTGTCAGCGCAGGGGCGCCCGGTTCTTTTTGTCAAGACCGACCTGTCCGGTGCCCTGAATGAACTGCAAG
ACGAGGCAGCGCGGCTATCGTGGCTGGCCACGACGGGCGTTCCTTGCGCAGCTGTGCTCGACGTTGTCAC
TGAAGCGGGAAGGGACTGGCTGCTATTGGGCGAAGTGCCGGGGCAGGATCTCCTGTCATCTCACCTTGCT
CCTGCCGAGAAAGTATCCATCATGGCTGATGCAATGCGGCGGCTGCATACGCTTGATCCGGCTACCTGCC
CATTCGACCACCAAGCGAAACATCGCATCGAGCGAGCACGTACTCGGATGGAAGCCGGTCTTGTCGATCA
GGATGATCTGGACGAAGAGCATCAGGGGCTCGCGCCAGCCGAACTGTTCGCCAGGCTCAAGGCGAGCATG
CCCGACGGCGAGGATCTCGTCGTGACCCATGGCGATGCCTGCTTGCCGAATATCATGGTGGAAAATGGCC
GCTTTTCTGGATTCATCGACTGTGGCCGGCTGGGTGTGGCGGACCGCTATCAGGACATAGCGTTGGCTAC
CCGTGATATTGCTGAAGAGCTTGGCGGCGAATGGGCTGACCGCTTCCTCGTGCTTTACGGTATCGCCGCT
CCCGATTCGCAGCGCATCGCCTTCTATCGCCTTCTTGACGAGTTCTTCTGAATTATTAACGCTTACAATT
TCCTGATGCGGTATTTTCTCCTTACGCATCTGTGCGGTATTTCACACCGCATCAGGTGGCACTTTTCGGG
GAAATGTGCGCGGAACCCCTATTTGTTTATTTTTCTAAATACATTCAAATATGTATCCGCTCATGAGACA
ATAACCCTGATAAATGCTTCAATAATAGCACGTGAGGAGGGCCACCATGGCCAAGTTGACCAGTGCCGTT
CCGGTGCTCACCGCGCGCGACGTCGCCGGAGCGGTCGAGTTCTGGACCGACCGGCTCGGGTTCTCCCGGG
ACTTCGTGGAGGACGACTTCGCCGGTGTGGTCCGGGACGACGTGACCCTGTTCATCAGCGCGGTCCAGGA
CCAGGTGGTGCCGGACAACACCCTGGCCTGGGTGTGGGTGCGCGGCCTGGACGAGCTGTACGCCGAGTGG
TCGGAGGTCGTGTCCACGAACTTCCGGGACGCCTCCGGGCCGGCCATGACCGAGATCGGCGAGCAGCCGT
GGGGGCGGGAGTTCGCCCTGCGCGACCCGGCCGGCAACTGCGTGCACTTCGTGGCCGAGGAGCAGGACTG
ACACGTGCTAAAACTTCATTTTTAATTTAAAAGGATCTAGGTGAAGATCCTTTTTGATAATCTCATGACC
AAAATCCCTTAACGTGAGTTTTCGTTCCACTGAGCGTCAGACCCCGTAGAAAAGATCAAAGGATCTTCTT
GAGATCCTTTTTTTCTGCGCGTAATCTGCTGCTTGCAAACAAAAAAACCACCGCTACCAGCGGTGGTTTG
TTTGCCGGATCAAGAGCTACCAACTCTTTTTCCGAAGGTAACTGGCTTCAGCAGAGCGCAGATACCAAAT
ACTGTTCTTCTAGTGTAGCCGTAGTTAGGCCACCACTTCAAGAACTCTGTAGCACCGCCTACATACCTCG
CTCTGCTAATCCTGTTACCAGTGGCTGCTGCCAGTGGCGATAAGTCGTGTCTTACCGGGTTGGACTCAAG
ACGATAGTTACCGGATAAGGCGCAGCGGTCGGGCTGAACGGGGGGTTCGTGCACACAGCCCAGCTTGGAG
CGAACGACCTACACCGAACTGAGATACCTACAGCGTGAGCTATGAGAAAGCGCCACGCTTCCCGAAGGGA
GAAAGGCGGACAGGTATCCGGTAAGCGGCAGGGTCGGAACAGGAGAGCGCACGAGGGAGCTTCCAGGGGG
AAACGCCTGGTATCTTTATAGTCCTGTCGGGTTTCGCCACCTCTGACTTGAGCGTCGATTTTTGTGATGC
TCGTCAGGGGGGCGGAGCCTATGGAAAAACGCCAGCAACGCGGCCTTTTTACGGTTCCTGGCCTTTTGCT
GGCCTTTTGCTCACATGTTCTTTCCTGCGTTATCCCCTGATTCTGTGGATAACCGTATTACCGCCTTTGA
GTGAGCTGATACCGCTCGCCGCAGCCGAACGACCGAGCGCAGCGAGTCAGTGAGCGAGGAAGCGGAAGAG
CGCCCAATACGCAAACCGCCTCTCCCCGCGCGTTGGCCGATTCATTAATGCAGCTGGCACGACAGGTTTC
CCGACTGGAAAGCGGGCAGTGAGCGCAACGCAATTAATGTGAGTTAGCTCACTCATTAGGCACCCCAGGC
TTTACACTTTATGCTTCCGGCTCGTATGTTGTGTGGAATTGTGAGCGGATAACAATTTCACACAGGAAAC
AGCTATGACCATGATTACGCCAAGCTATTTAGGTGACACTATAGAATACTCAAGCTATGCATCAAGCTTG
GTAC
Features (pLannotate 1.2.2; 29 found; start..end, strand, type, name):
      1..794     +  misc_feature   Rosa26 left arm: left homology arm from intron 1 of the mouse Rosa26 gene (Soriano, 1999)
    813..916     +  misc_feature   Ad SA: adenovirus major late transcript splice acceptor (Friedrich and Soriano, 1991)
    931..979     +  polyA_signal   HSV TK poly(A) signal: herpes simplex virus thymidine kinase polyadenylation signal (Cole and Stacy, 1985)
   1004..1305    +  enhancer       CMV enhancer: human cytomegalovirus immediate early enhancer
   1372..1393    -  enhancer       CMV enhancer (fragment): human cytomegalovirus immediate early enhancer; contains an 18-bp deletion relative to the standard CMV enhancer
   1457..1508    +  promoter       CMVd2 promoter: truncated human cytomegalovirus (CMV) immediate early promoter that yields moderately reduced expression relative to the full-length promoter
   1513..1537    +  misc_feature   MCS (fragment): pUC18/19 multiple cloning site
   1544..4423    +  CDS            Opa1: OPA1_MOUSE - Experimental evidence at protein level: Swiss-Prot protein existence level 1. Isoforms that contain the alternative exon 4b (present in isoform 2, but not in isoform 1) are required for mitochondrial genome maintenance, possibly by anchoring the mitochondrial nucleoids to the inner mitochondrial membrane. From Mus musculus (Mouse).
   4537..4766    +  intron         chimeric intron: chimera between introns from adenovirus and immunoglobulin heavy chain genes
   4950..5412    +  misc_feature   IRES: internal ribosome entry site (IRES) of the encephalomyocarditis virus (EMCV)
   5503..5551    +  polyA_signal   poly(A) signal: synthetic polyadenylation signal
   5554..6759    +  promoter       UbC promoter: human ubiquitin C promoter
   6774..7373    +  CDS            PuroR (fragment): puromycin N-acetyltransferase; pac from Streptomyces; confers resistance to puromycin
   7374..7495    +  polyA_signal   SV40 poly(A) signal: SV40 polyadenylation signal
   7552..8362    +  misc_feature   Rosa26 right arm: right homology arm from intron 1 of the mouse Rosa26 gene (Soriano, 1999)
   8437..8455    -  promoter       T7 promoter: promoter for bacteriophage T7 RNA polymerase
   8458..8605    +  CDS            lacZα (fragment): LacZα fragment of β-galactosidase; lacZ fragment
   8615..8918    +  CDS            ccdB (fragment): CcdB, a bacterial toxin that poisons DNA gyrase; ccdB; Plasmids containing the ccdB gene cannot be propagated in standard E. coli strains.
   8966..9235    +  CDS            tnpA (fragment): TN5P_ECOLX - Also known as tnp. Experimental evidence at protein level: Swiss-Prot protein existence level 1. Mediates transposition of transposon Tn5 by a 'cut and paste' mechanism. First, the monomeric transposase binds the 19 bp inverted DNA repeats flanking the transposon. Then, dimerization of the DNA- bound transposase creates a synaptic DNA complex. After nicking of the first DNA strand, excision of the transposon proceeds through a series of intermediates. The transposase then mediates the insertion of the transposon at a new site by strand transfer. The activity of the wild- type tran
   9267..10061   +  CDS            NeoR/KanR: aminoglycoside phosphotransferase from Tn5; aph(3')-II (or nptII); confers resistance to neomycin, kanamycin, and G418 (Geneticin®)
  10082..10132   -  misc_feature   bom (fragment): basis of mobility region from pBR322
  10159..10247   +  promoter       AmpR promoter (fragment): bla
  10267..10641   +  CDS            BleoR: antibiotic-binding protein; Sh ble from Streptoalloteichus hindustanus; confers resistance to bleomycin, phleomycin, and Zeocin™
  10779..11367   +  rep_origin     ori: high-copy-number ColE1/pMB1/pBR322/pUC origin of replication
  11550..11642   +  CDS            lacI (fragment): lac repressor; lacI; The lac repressor binds to the lac operator to inhibit transcription in E. coli. This inhibition can be relieved by adding lactose or isopropyl-β-D-thiogalactopyranoside (IPTG).
  11655..11676   +  protein_bind   CAP binding site: CAP binding activates transcription in the presence of cAMP. E. coli catabolite activator protein
  11691..11721   +  promoter       lac promoter: promoter for the E. coli lac operon
  11725..11747   +  protein_bind   lac operator (fragment): The lac repressor binds to the lac operator to inhibit transcription in E. coli. This inhibition can be relieved by adding lactose or isopropyl-β-D-thiogalactopyranoside (IPTG). lac repressor encoded by lacI
  11787..11805   +  promoter       SP6 promoter: promoter for bacteriophage SP6 RNA polymerase
