[The description below was written by a language model from this plasmid's Addgene catalogue record and pLannotate feature annotations shown in this document.]
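Description:
pAH33 is a mouse gene-targeting donor plasmid built on the pR26-CMVconst backbone and designed to knock a constitutive Opa1 expression cassette into the Rosa26 safe-harbor locus of mouse embryonic fibroblasts. It is catalogued as a mouse targeting/CRISPR vector. No nuclease or guide RNA cassette appears in the feature table, so it presumably serves as the homology-directed repair template, with cleavage at Rosa26 supplied separately. The plasmid is about 11.8 kb. It replicates in E. coli from a high-copy ColE1/pUC-type origin and is selected with kanamycin through the Tn5 NeoR/KanR gene. The bacterial backbone also carries a BleoR gene, fragments of lacZα, ccdB and lacI, lac promoter elements, and T7 and SP6 promoters, which look like remnants of a commercial cloning vector.

The payload lies between left and right homology arms of about 0.8 kb each, taken from intron 1 of mouse Rosa26. Just inside the left arm, an adenovirus splice acceptor followed by an HSV TK polyadenylation signal should capture and terminate the endogenous Rosa26 transcript. The cassette is then driven by its own promoter rather than by read-through. A CMV enhancer and an annotated truncated CMV promoter drive the 2,880 bp mouse Opa1 coding sequence, which encodes the dynamin-like GTPase involved in inner mitochondrial membrane fusion and cristae organisation. No epitope tag or reporter is annotated. Downstream of Opa1 are a chimeric intron, an EMCV IRES with no annotated coding sequence after it, and a synthetic poly(A) signal. A separate UbC promoter–PuroR–SV40 poly(A) unit allows puromycin selection of integrants. The stated use is stable, constitutive Opa1 overexpression in MEFs, in the context of studying Opa1-dependent cristae remodelling.
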