Addgene plasmid #226850: pAH33
Purpose: To constitutively overexpress Opa1 from the safe harbor locus Rosa26 in MEF
Depositing lab: Luke Chao. Depositing organization: Massachusetts General Hospital. Publication: In situ architecture of Opa1-dependent mitochondrial cristae remodeling. Fry MY, Navarro PP, Hakim P, Ananda VY, Qin X, Landoni JC, Rath S, Inde Z, Lugo CM, Luce BE, Ge Y, McDonald JL, Ali I, Ha LL, Kleinstiver BP, Chan DC, Sarosiek KA, Chao LH. EMBO J. 2024 Feb;43(3):391-413. doi: 10.1038/s44318-024-00027-2. Epub 2024 Jan 15. PubMed 38225406.
Backbone
  Vector backbone: pR26-CMVconst
  Backbone manufacturer: Invitrogen (Life Technologies)
  Backbone size w/o insert (bp): 7941
  Total vector size (bp): 11834
  Vector type: Mouse Targeting, CRISPR
  Selectable markers: Puromycin
Growth in bacteria
  Bacterial resistance: Kanamycin, 50 μg/mL
  Growth temperature: 37°C
  Growth strain: DH5alpha
  Copy number: High Copy
Gene/Insert
  Gene/Insert name: Opa1
  Species: M. musculus (mouse)
  Insert size (bp): 2880
  Entrez Gene: Opa1 (a.k.a. 1200011N24Rik, lilr3, mKIAA0567)
  Promoter: CMV
  Cloning method: Gibson Cloning
  Sequencing primers: 5′ CGGGGATGCTAGCATGTGGCGAGCAGGTC; 3′ CCGCCTGCAGGTCACTTCTCCTGGTGAAGAGC
Terms and licenses: Academic/Nonprofit Terms; Industry Terms: Not Available to Industry
How to cite: pAH33 was a gift from Luke Chao (Addgene plasmid # 226850 ; http://n2t.net/addgene:226850 ; RRID:Addgene_226850)
